>Addgene plasmid #38318 | pEF6.mCherry-TSG101 | depositor full sequence | sequence record 48383 | pEF6.mCherry-TSG101 sequence 7666 bps
AATTCTGCAGATATCCAGCACAGTGGCGGCCGCTCGAGTCTAGAGGGCCCGCGGTTCGAACAAAAACTCA
TCTCAGAAGAGGATCTGAATATGCATACCGGTCATCATCACCATCACCATTGAGTTTAAACCCGCTGATC
AGCCTCGACTGTGCCTTCTAGTTGCCAGCCATCTGTTGTTTGCCCCTCCCCCGTGCCTTCCTTGACCCTG
GAAGGTGCCACTCCCACTGTCCTTTCCTAATAAAATGAGGAAATTGCATCGCATTGTCTGAGTAGGTGTC
ATTCTATTCTGGGGGGTGGGGTGGGGCAGGACAGCAAGGGGGAGGATTGGGAAGACAATAGCAGGCATGC
TGGGGATGCGGTGGGCTCTATGGCTTCTGAGGCGGAAAGAACCAGCTGGGGCTCTAGGGGGTATCCCC
[124 nt withheld, positions 419-542]
C
[91 nt withheld, positions 544-634]
A
[49 nt withheld, positions 636-684]
CCTTTGACGTTGGAGTCCACGTTCTTT
[37 nt withheld, positions 712-748]
ACCCTATCTCGGTCTATTCTTTTGATTTATAAGGGATTTTGCCGATTTCGGCCTATTGGTTAAAAAATGA
GCTGATTTAACAAAAATTTAACGCGAATTAATTCTGTGGAATGTGTGTCAGTTAGGGTGTGGAAAGTCCC
CAGGCTCCCCAGCAGGCAGAAGTATGCAAAGCATGCATCTCAATTAGTCAGCAACCAGGTGTGGAAAGTC
CCCAGGCTCCCCAGCAGGCAGAAGTATGCAAAGCATGCATCTCAATTAGTCAGCAACCATAGTCCCGCCC
CTAACTCCGCCCATCCCGCCCCTAACTCCGCCCAGTTCCGCCCATTCTCCGCCCCATGGCTGACTAATTT
TTTTTATTTATGCAGAGGCCGAGGCCGCCTCTGCCTCTGAGCTATTCCAGAAGTAGTGAGGAGGCTTTTT
TGGAGGCCTAGGCTTTTGCAAAAAGCTCCCGGGAGCTTGTATATCCATTTTCGGATCTGATCAGCACGTG
TTGACAATTAATCATCGGCATAGTATATCGGCATAGTATAATACGACAAGGTGAGGAACTAAACCATGGC
CAAGCCTTTGTCTCAAGAAGAATCCACCCTCATTGAAAGAGCAACGGCTACAATCAACAGCATCCCCATC
TCTGAAGACTACAGCGTCGCCAGCGCAGCTCTCTCTAGCGACGGCCGCATCTTCACTGGTGTCAATGTAT
ATCATTTTACTGGGGGACCTTGTGCAGAACTCGTGGTGCTGGGCACTGCTGCTGCTGCGGCAGCTGGCAA
CCTGACTTGTATCGTCGCGATCGGAAATGAGAACAGGGGCATCTTGAGCCCCTGCGGACGGTGCCGACAG
GTGCTTCTCGATCTGCATCCTGGGATCAAAGCCATAGTGAAGGACAGTGATGGACAGCCGACGGCAGTTG
GGATTCGTGAATTGCTGCCCTCTGGTTATGTGTGGGAGGGCTAAGCACTTCGTGGCCGAGGAGCAGGACT
GACACGTGCTACGAGATTTCGATTCCACCGCCGCCTTCTATGAAAGGTTGGGCTTCGGAATCGTTTTCCG
GGACGCCGGCTGGATGATCCTCCAGCGCGGGGATCTCATGCTGGAGTTCTTCGCCCACCCCAACTTGTTT
ATTGCAGCTTATAATGGTTACAAATAAAGCAATAGCATCACAAATTTCACAAATAAAGCATTTTTTTCAC
TGCATTCTAGTTGTGGTTTGTCCAAACTCATCAATGTATCTTATCATGTCTGTATACCGTCGACCTCTAG
CTAGAGCTTGGCGTAATCATGGTCATAGCTGTTTCCTGTGTGAAATTGTTATCCGCTCACAATTCCACAC
AACATACGAGCCGGAAGCATAAAGTGTAAAGCCTGGGGTGCCTAATGAGTGAGCTAACTCACATTAATTG
CGTTGCGCTCACTGCCCGCTTTCCAGTCGGGAAACCTGTCGTGCCAGCTGCATTAATGAATCGGCCAACG
CGCGGGGAGAGGCGGTTTGCGTATTGGGCGCTCTTCCGCTTCCTCGCTCACTGACTCGCTGCGCTCGGTC
GTTCGGCTGCGGCGAGCGGTATCAGCTCACTCAAAGGCGGTAATACGGTTATCCACAGAATCAGGGGATA
ACGCAGGAAAGAACATGTGAGCAAAAGGCCAGGAACCGTAAAAAGGCCGCGTTGCTGGCGTTTTTCCATA
GGCTCCGCCCCCCTGACGAGCATCACAAAAATCGACGCTCAAGTCAGAGGTGGCGAAACCCGACAGGACT
ATAAAGATACCAGGCGTTTCCCCCTGGAAGCTCCCTCGTGCGCTCTCCTGTTCCGACCCTGCCGCTTACC
GGATACCTGTCCGCCTTTCTCCCTTCGGGAAGCGTGGCGCTTTCTCATAGCTCACGCTGTAGGTATCTCA
GTTCGGTGTAGGTCGTTCGCTCCAAGCTGGGCTGTGTGCACGAACCCCCCGTTCAGCCCGACCGCTGCGC
CTTATCCGGTAACTATCGTCTTGAGTCCAACCCGGTAAGACACGACTTATCGCCACTGGCAGCAGCCACT
GGTAACAGGATTAGCAGAGCGAGGTATGTAGGCGGTGCTACAGAGTTCTTGAAGTGGTGGCCTAACTACG
GCTACACTAGAAGAACAGTATTTGGTATCTGCGCTCTGCTGAAGCCAGTTACCTTCGGAAAAAGAGTTGG
TAGCTCTTGATCCGGCAAACAAACCACCGCTGGTAGCGGTGGTTTTTTTGTTTGCAAGCAGCAGATTACG
CGCAGAAAAAAAGGATCTCAAGAAGATCCTTTGATCTTTTCTACGGGGTCTGACGCTCAGTGGAACGAAA
ACTCACGTTAAGGGATTTTGGTCATGAGATTATCAAAAAGGATCTTCACCTAGATCCTTTTAAATTAAAA
ATGAAGTTTTAAATCAATCTAAAGTATATATGAGTAAACTTGGTCTGACAGTTACCAATGCTTAATCAGT
GAGGCACCTATCTCAGCGATCTGTCTATTTCGTTCATCCATAGTTGCCTGACTCCCCGTCGTGTAGATAA
CTACGATACGGGAGGGCTTACCATCTGGCCCCAGTGCTGCAATGATACCGCGAGACCCACGCTCACCGGC
TCCAGATTTATCAGCAATAAACCAGCCAGCCGGAAGGGCCGAGCGCAGAAGTGGTCCTGCAACTTTATCC
GCCTCCATCCAGTCTATTAATTGTTGCCGGGAAGCTAGAGTAAGTAGTTCGCCAGTTAATAGTTTGCGCA
ACGTTGTTGCCATTGCTACAGGCATCGTGGTGTCACGCTCGTCGTTTGGTATGGCTTCATTCAGCTCCGG
TTCCCAACGATCAAGGCGAGTTACATGATCCCCCATGTTGTGCAAAAAAGCGGTTAGCTCCTTCGGTCCT
CCGATCGTTGTCAGAAGTAAGTTGGCCGCAGTGTTATCACTCATGGTTATGGCAGCACTGCATAATTCTC
TTACTGTCATGCCATCCGTAAGATGCTTTTCTGTGACTGGTGAGTACTCAACCAAGTCATTCTGAGAATA
GTGTATGCGGCGACCGAGTTGCTCTTGCCCGGCGTCAATACGGGATAATACCGCGCCACATAGCAGAACT
TTAAAAGTGCTCATCATTGGAAAACGTTCTTCGGGGCGAAAACTCTCAAGGATCTTACCGCTGTTGAGAT
CCAGTTCGATGTAACCCACTCGTGCACCCAACTGATCTTCAGCATCTTTTACTTTCACCAGCGTTTCTGG
GTGAGCAAAAACAGGAAGGCAAAATGCCGCAAAAAAGGGAATAAGGGCGACACGGAAATGTTGAATACTC
ATACTCTTCCTTTTTCAATATTATTGAAGCATTTATCAGGGTTATTGTCTCATGAGCGGATACATATTTG
AATGTATTTAGAAAAATAAACAAATAGGGGTTCCGCGCACATTTCCCCGAAAAGTGCCACCTGACGTCGA
CGGATCGGGAGATCTCCCGATCCCCTATGGTGCACTCTCAGTACAATCTGCTCTGATGCCGCATAGTTAA
GCCAGTATCTGCTCCCTGCTTGTGTGTTGGAGGTCGCTGAGTAGTGCGCGAGCAAAATTTAAGCTACAAC
AAGGCAAGGCTTGACCGACAATTGCATGAAGAATCTGCTTAGGGTTAGGCGTTTTGCGCTGCTTCGCGAT
GTACGGGCCAGATATACGCGTTGACATTGATTATTGACTAGGCTTTTGCAAAAAGCTTTGCAAAGATGGA
TAAAGTTTTAAACAGAGAGGAATCTTTGCAGCTAATGGACCTTCTAGGTCTTGAAAGGAGTGGGAATTGG
CTCCGGTGCCCGTCAGTGGGCAGAGCGCACATCGCCCACAGTCCCCGAGAAGTTGGGGGGAGGGGTCGGC
AATTGAACCGGTGCCTAGAGAAGGTGGCGCGGGGTAAACTGGGAAAGTGATGTCGTGTACTGGCTCCGCC
TTTTTCCCGAGGGTGGGGGAGAACCGTATATAAGTGCAGTAGTCGCCGTGAACGTTCTTTTTCGCAACGG
GTTTGCCGCCAGAACACAGGTAAGTGCCGTGTGTGGTTCCCGCGGGCCTGGCCTCTTTACGGGTTATGGC
CCTTGCGTGCCTTGAATTACTTCCACCTGGCTGCAGTACGTGATTCTTGATCCCGAGCTTCGGGTTGGAA
GTGGGTGGGAGAGTTCGAGGCCTTGCGCTTAAGGAGCCCCTTCGCCTCGTGCTTGAGTTGAGGCCTGGCC
TGGGCGCTGGGGCCGCCGCGTGCGAATCTGGTGGCACCTTCGCGCCTGTCTCGCTGCTTTCGATAAGTCT
CTAGCCATTTAAAATTTTTGATGACCTGCTGCGACGCTTTTTTTCTGGCAAGATAGTCTTGTAAATGCGG
GCCAAGATCTGCACACTGGTATTTCGGTTTTTGGGGCCGCGGGCGGCGACGGGGCCCGTGCGTCCCAGCG
CACATGTTCGGCGAGGCGGGGCCTGCGAGCGCGGCCACCGAGAATCGGACGGGGGTAGTCTCAAGCTGGC
CGGCCTGCTCTGGTGCCTGGCCTCGCGCCGCCGTGTATCGCCCCGCCCTGGGCGGCAAGGCTGGCCCGGT
CGGCACCAGTTGCGTGAGCGGAAAGATGGCCGCTTCCCGGCCCTGCTGCAGGGAGCTCAAAATGGAGGAC
GCGGCGCTCGGGAGAGCGGGCGGGTGAGTCACCCACACAAAGGAAAAGGGCCTTTCCGTCCTCAGCCGTC
GCTTCATGTGACTCCACGGAGTACCGGGCGCCGTCCAGGCACCTCGATTAGTTCTCGAGCTTTTGGAGTA
CGTCGTCTTTAGGTTGGGGGGAGGGGTTTTATGCGATGGAGTTTCCCCACACTGAGTGGGTGGAGACTGA
AGTTAGGCCAGCTTGGCACTTGATGTAATTCTCCTTGGAATTTGCCCTTTTTGAGTTTGGATCTTGGTTC
ATTCTCAAGCCTCAGACAGTGGTTCAAAGTTTTTTTCTTCCATTTCAGGTGTCGTGAGGAATTAGCTTGG
TACTAATACGACTCACTATAGGGAGACCCAAGCTGGCTAGGTAAGCTTGGTACCGAGCTCGGATCCATGG
TGAGCAAGGGCGAGGAGGATAACATGGCCATCATCAAGGAGTTCATGCGCTTCAAGGTGCACATGGAGGG
CTCCGTGAACGGCCACGAGTTCGAGATCGAGGGCGAGGGCGAGGGCCGCCCCTACGAGGGCACCCAGACC
GCCAAGCTGAAGGTGACCAAGGGTGGCCCCCTGCCCTTCGCCTGGGACATCCTGTCCCCTCAGTTCATGT
ACGGCTCCAAGGCCTACGTGAAGCACCCCGCCGACATCCCCGACTACTTGAAGCTGTCCTTCCCCGAGGG
CTTCAAGTGGGAGCGCGTGATGAACTTCGAGGACGGCGGCGTGGTGACCGTGACCCAGGACTCCTCCCTG
CAGGACGGCGAGTTCATCTACAAGGTGAAGCTGCGCGGCACCAACTTCCCCTCCGACGGCCCCGTAATGC
AGAAGAAGACCATGGGCTGGGAGGCCTCCTCCGAGCGGATGTACCCCGAGGACGGCGCCCTGAAGGGCGA
GATCAAGCAGAGGCTGAAGCTGAAGGACGGCGGCCACTACGACGCTGAGGTCAAGACCACCTACAAGGCC
AAGAAGCCCGTGCAGCTGCCCGGCGCCTACAACGTCAACATCAAGTTGGACATCACCTCCCACAACGAGG
ACTACACCATCGTGGAACAGTACGAACGCGCCGAGGGCCGCCACTCCACCGGCGGCATGGACGAGCTGTA
CAAGATGGCGGTGTCGGAGAGCCAGCTCAAGAAAATGGTGTCCAAGTACAAATACAGAGACCTAACTGTA
CGTGAAACTGTCAATGTTATTACTCTATACAAAGATCTCAAACCTGTTTTGGATTCATATGTTTTTAACG
ATGGCAGTTCCAGGGAACTAATGAACCTCACTGGAACAATCCCTGTGCCTTATAGAGGTAATACATACAA
TATTCCAATATGCCTATGGCTACTGGACACATACCCATATAATCCCCCTATCTGTTTTGTTAAGCCTACT
AGTTCAATGACTATTAAAACAGGAAAGCATGTTGATGCAAATGGGAAGATATATCTTCCTTATCTACATG
AATGGAAACACCCACAGTCAGACTTGTTGGGGCTTATTCAGGTCATGATTGTGGTATTTGGAGATGAACC
TCCAGTCTTCTCTCGTCCTATTTCGGCATCCTATCCGCCATACCAGGCAACGGGGCCACCAAATACTTCC
TACATGCCAGGCATGCCAGGTGGAATCTCTCCATACCCATCCGGATACCCTCCCAATCCCAGTGGTTACC
CAGGCTGTCCTTACCCACCTGGTGGTCCATATCCTGCCACAACAAGTTCTCAGTACCCTTCTCAGCCTCC
TGTGACCACTGTTGGTCCCAGTAGGGATGGCACAATCAGCGAGGACACCATCCGAGCCTCTCTCATCTCT
GCGGTCAGTGACAAACTGAGATGGCGGATGAAGGAGGAAATGGATCGTGCCCAGGCAGAGCTCAATGCCT
TGAAACGAACAGAAGAAGACCTGAAAAAGGGTCACCAGAAACTGGAAGAGATGGTTACCCGTTTAGATCA
AGAAGTAGCCGAGGTTGATAAAAACATAGAACTTTTGAAAAAGAAGGATGAAGAACTCAGTTCTGCTCTG
GAAAAAATGGAAAATCAGTCTGAAAACAATGATATCGATGAAGTTATCATTCCCACAGCTCCCTTATACA
AACAGATCCTGAATCTGTATGCAGAAGAAAACGCTATTGAAGACACTATCTTTTACTTGGGAGAAGCCTT
GAGAAGGGGCGTGATAGACCTGGATGTCTTCCTGAAGCATGTACGTCTTCTGTCCCGTAAACAGTTCCAG
CTGAGGGCACTAATGCAAAAAGCAAGAAAGACTGCCGGTCTCAGTGACCTCTACTGAG
Features (pLannotate 1.2.2; 23 found; start..end, strand, type, name):
    149..373     +  polyA_signal   bGH poly(A) signal: bovine growth hormone polyadenylation signal
    377..398     +  promoter       SV40 promoter (fragment): SV40 enhancer and early promoter
    419..847     +  rep_origin     f1 ori (sequence partly withheld): f1 bacteriophage origin of replication; arrow indicates direction of (+) strand synthesis
    861..1190    +  promoter       SV40 promoter: SV40 enhancer and early promoter
   1238..1285    +  promoter       EM7 promoter: synthetic bacterial promoter&nbsp
   1304..1702    +  CDS            BSD: blasticidin S deaminase; Aspergillus terreus BSD; confers resistance to blasticidin
   1703..1730    +  CDS            BleoR (fragment): antibiotic-binding protein; Sh ble from Streptoalloteichus hindustanus; confers resistance to bleomycin, phleomycin, and Zeocin™
   1740..1865    +  CDS            ble (fragment): BLE_KLEPN - Experimental evidence at protein level: Swiss-Prot protein existence level 1. Binding protein with a strong affinity to the bleomycin family of antibiotics. Binds to CL990; an antimitotic-antibiotic compound. From Klebsiella pneumoniae.
   1860..1981    +  polyA_signal   SV40 poly(A) signal: SV40 polyadenylation signal
   2054..2070    -  protein_bind   lac operator: The lac repressor binds to the lac operator to inhibit transcription in E. coli. This inhibition can be relieved by adding lactose or isopropyl-β-D-thiogalactopyranoside (IPTG). lac repressor encoded by lacI
   2078..2108    -  promoter       lac promoter: promoter for the E. coli lac operon
   2123..2144    -  protein_bind   CAP binding site: CAP binding activates transcription in the presence of cAMP. E. coli catabolite activator protein
   2157..2249    -  CDS            lacI (fragment): lac repressor; lacI; The lac repressor binds to the lac operator to inhibit transcription in E. coli. This inhibition can be relieved by adding lactose or isopropyl-β-D-thiogalactopyranoside (IPTG).
   2421..3009    -  rep_origin     ori: high-copy-number ColE1/pMB1/pBR322/pUC origin of replication
   3180..4040    -  CDS            AmpR: β-lactamase; bla; confers resistance to ampicillin, carbenicillin, and related antibiotics
   4041..4145    -  promoter       AmpR promoter: bla
   4204..4256    -  misc_feature   bom (fragment): basis of mobility region from pBR322
   4411..4429    +  enhancer       CMV enhancer (fragment): human cytomegalovirus immediate early enhancer
   4454..4520    +  CDS            small t antigen (fragment): SV40 (simian virus 40) small t antigen
   4527..5705    +  promoter       EF-1α promoter: strong constitutive promoter for human elongation factor EF-1α
   5722..5740    +  promoter       T7 promoter: promoter for bacteriophage T7 RNA polymerase
   5785..6492    +  CDS            mCherry: mCherry is a basic (constitutively fluorescent) red fluorescent protein published in 2004, derived from Discosoma sp.. It is reported to be a very rapidly-maturing monomer with low acid sensitivity.
   6493..7662    +  CDS            TSG101: TS101_HUMAN - Experimental evidence at protein level: Swiss-Prot protein existence level 1. Component of the ESCRT-I complex, a regulator of vesicular trafficking process. Binds to ubiquitinated cargo proteins and is required for the sorting of endocytic ubiquitinated cargos into multivesicular bodies (MVBs). Mediates the association between the ESCRT-0 and ESCRT-I complex. Required for completion of cytokinesis; the function requires CEP55. May be involved in cell growth and differentiation. Acts as a negative growth regulator. Involved in the budding of many viruses through an interaction wi
