>Addgene plasmid #38318 | pEF6.mCherry-TSG101 | addgene full sequence | sequence record 212102 | Addgene NGS Result
CGCGTTGACATTGATTATTGACTAGGCTTTTGCAAAAAGCTTTGCAAAGATGGATAAAGTTTTAAACAGA
GAGGAATCTTTGCAGCTAATGGACCTTCTAGGTCTTGAAAGGAGTGGGAATTGGCTCCGGTGCCCGTCAG
TGGGCAGAGCGCACATCGCCCACAGTCCCCGAGAAGTTGGGGGGAGGGGTCGGCAATTGAACCGGTGCCT
AGAGAAGGTGGCGCGGGGTAAACTGGGAAAGTGATGTCGTGTACTGGCTCCGCCTTTTTCCCGAGGGTGG
GGGAGAACCGTATATAAGTGCAGTAGTCGCCGTGAACGTTCTTTTTCGCAACGGGTTTGCCGCCAGAACA
CAGGTAAGTGCCGTGTGTGGTTCCCGCGGGCCTGGCCTCTTTACGGGTTATGGCCCTTGCGTGCCTTGAA
TTACTTCCACCTGGCTGCAGTACGTGATTCTTGATCCCGAGCTTCGGGTTGGAAGTGGGTGGGAGAGTTC
GAGGCCTTGCGCTTAAGGAGCCCCTTCGCCTCGTGCTTGAGTTGAGGCCTGGCCTGGGCGCTGGGGCCGC
CGCGTGCGAATCTGGTGGCACCTTCGCGCCTGTCTCGCTGCTTTCGATAAGTCTCTAGCCATTTAAAATT
TTTGATGACCTGCTGCGACGCTTTTTTTCTGGCAAGATAGTCTTGTAAATGCGGGCCAAGATCTGCACAC
TGGTATTTCGGTTTTTGGGGCCGCGGGCGGCGACGGGGCCCGTGCGTCCCAGCGCACATGTTCGGCGAGG
CGGGGCCTGCGAGCGCGGCCACCGAGAATCGGACGGGGGTAGTCTCAAGCTGGCCGGCCTGCTCTGGTGC
CTGGCCTCGCGCCGCCGTGTATCGCCCCGCCCTGGGCGGCAAGGCTGGCCCGGTCGGCACCAGTTGCGTG
AGCGGAAAGATGGCCGCTTCCCGGCCCTGCTGCAGGGAGCTCAAAATGGAGGACGCGGCGCTCGGGAGAG
CGGGCGGGTGAGTCACCCACACAAAGGAAAAGGGCCTTTCCGTCCTCAGCCGTCGCTTCATGTGACTCCA
CGGAGTACCGGGCGCCGTCCAGGCACCTCGATTAGTTCTCGAGCTTTTGGAGTACGTCGTCTTTAGGTTG
GGGGGAGGGGTTTTATGCGATGGAGTTTCCCCACACTGAGTGGGTGGAGACTGAAGTTAGGCCAGCTTGG
CACTTGATGTAATTCTCCTTGGAATTTGCCCTTTTTGAGTTTGGATCTTGGTTCATTCTCAAGCCTCAGA
CAGTGGTTCAAAGTTTTTTTCTTCCATTTCAGGTGTCGTGAGGAATTAGCTTGGTACTAATACGACTCAC
TATAGGGAGACCCAAGCTGGCTAGGTAAGCTTGGTACCGAGCTCGGATCCATGGTGAGCAAGGGCGAGGA
GGATAACATGGCCATCATCAAGGAGTTCATGCGCTTCAAGGTGCACATGGAGGGCTCCGTGAACGGCCAC
GAGTTCGAGATCGAGGGCGAGGGCGAGGGCCGCCCCTACGAGGGCACCCAGACCGCCAAGCTGAAGGTGA
CCAAGGGTGGCCCCCTGCCCTTCGCCTGGGACATCCTGTCCCCTCAGTTCATGTACGGCTCCAAGGCCTA
CGTGAAGCACCCCGCCGACATCCCCGACTACTTGAAGCTGTCCTTCCCCGAGGGCTTCAAGTGGGAGCGC
GTGATGAACTTCGAGGACGGCGGCGTGGTGACCGTGACCCAGGACTCCTCCCTGCAGGACGGCGAGTTCA
TCTACAAGGTGAAGCTGCGCGGCACCAACTTCCCCTCCGACGGCCCCGTAATGCAGAAGAAGACCATGGG
CTGGGAGGCCTCCTCCGAGCGGATGTACCCCGAGGACGGCGCCCTGAAGGGCGAGATCAAGCAGAGGCTG
AAGCTGAAGGACGGCGGCCACTACGACGCTGAGGTCAAGACCACCTACAAGGCCAAGAAGCCCGTGCAGC
TGCCCGGCGCCTACAACGTCAACATCAAGTTGGACATCACCTCCCACAACGAGGACTACACCATCGTGGA
ACAGTACGAACGCGCCGAGGGCCGCCACTCCACCGGCGGCATGGACGAGCTGTACAAGATGGCGGTGTCG
GAGAGCCAGCTCAAGAAAATGGTGTCCAAGTACAAATACAGAGACCTAACTGTACGTGAAACTGTCAATG
TTATTACTCTATACAAAGATCTCAAACCTGTTTTGGATTCATATGTTTTTAACGATGGCAGTTCCAGGGA
ACTAATGAACCTCACTGGAACAATCCCTGTGCCTTATAGAGGTAATACATACAATATTCCAATATGCCTA
TGGCTACTGGACACATACCCACATAATCCCCCTATCTGTTTTGTTAAGCCTACTAGTTCAATGACTATTA
AAACAGGAAAGCATGTTGATGCAAATGGGAAGATATATCTTCCTTATCTACATGAATGGAAACACCCACA
GTCAGACTTGTTGGGGCTTATTCAGGTCATGATTGTGGTATTTGGAGATGAACCTCCAGTCTTCTCTCGT
CCTATTTCGGCATCCTATCCGCCATACCAGGCAACGGGGCCACCAAATACTTCCTACATGCCAGGCATGC
CAGGTGGAATCTCTCCATACCCATCCGGATACCCTCCCAATCCCAGTGGTTACCCAGGCTGTCCTTACCC
ACCTGGTGGTCCATATCCTGCCACAACAAGTTCTCAGTACCCTTCTCAGCCTCCTGTGACCACTGTTGGT
CCCAGTAGGGATGGCACAATCAGCGAGGACACCATCCGAGCCTCTCTCATCTCTGCGGTCAGTGACAAAC
TGAGATGGCGGATGAAGGAGGAAATGGATCGTGCCCAGGCAGAGCTCAATGCCTTGAAACGAACAGAAGA
AGACCTGAAAAAGGGTCACCAGAAACTGGAAGAGATGGTTACCCGTTTAGATCAAGAAGTAGCCGAGGTT
GATAAAAACATAGAACTTTTGAAAAAGAAGGATGAAGAACTCAGTTCTGCTCTGGAAAAAATGGAAAATC
AGTCTGAAAACAATGATATCGATGAAGTTATCATTCCCACAGCTCCCTTATACAAACAGATCCTGAATCT
GTATGCAGAAGAAAACGCTATTGAAGACACTATCTTTTACTTGGGAGAAGCCTTGAGAAGGGGCGTGATA
GACCTGGATGTCTTCCTGAAGCATGTACGTCTTCTGTCCCGTAAACAGTTCCAGCTGAGGGCACTAATGC
AAAAAGCAAGAAAGACTGCCGGTCTCAGTGACCTCTACTGAGAATTCTGCAGATATCCAGCACAGTGGCG
GCCGCTCGAGTCTAGAGGGCCCGCGGTTCGAACAAAAACTCATCTCAGAAGAGGATCTGAATATGCATAC
CGGTCATCATCACCATCACCATTGAGTTTAAACCCGCTGATCAGCCTCGACTGTGCCTTCTAGTTGCCAG
CCATCTGTTGTTTGCCCCTCCCCCGTGCCTTCCTTGACCCTGGAAGGTGCCACTCCCACTGTCCTTTCCT
AATAAAATGAGGAAATTGCATCGCATTGTCTGAGTAGGTGTCATTCTATTCTGGGGGGTGGGGTGGGGCA
GGACAGCAAGGGGGAGGATTGGGAAGACAATAGCAGGCATGCTGGGGATGCGGTGGGCTCTATGGCTTCT
GAGGCGGAAAGAACCAGCTGGGGCTCTAGGGGGTATCCCC
[124 nt withheld, positions 3681-3804]
C
[91 nt withheld, positions 3806-3896]
A
[49 nt withheld, positions 3898-3946]
CCTTTGACGTTGGAGTCCACGTTCTTT
[37 nt withheld, positions 3974-4010]
ACCCTATCTCGGTCTATTCTTTTGATTTATAAGGGATTTTGCCGATTTCGGCCTATTGGTTAAAAAATGA
GCTGATTTAACAAAAATTTAACGCGAATTAATTCTGTGGAATGTGTGTCAGTTAGGGTGTGGAAAGTCCC
CAGGCTCCCCAGCAGGCAGAAGTATGCAAAGCATGCATCTCAATTAGTCAGCAACCAGGTGTGGAAAGTC
CCCAGGCTCCCCAGCAGGCAGAAGTATGCAAAGCATGCATCTCAATTAGTCAGCAACCATAGTCCCGCCC
CTAACTCCGCCCATCCCGCCCCTAACTCCGCCCAGTTCCGCCCATTCTCCGCCCCATGGCTGACTAATTT
TTTTTATTTATGCAGAGGCCGAGGCCGCCTCTGCCTCTGAGCTATTCCAGAAGTAGTGAGGAGGCTTTTT
TGGAGGCCTAGGCTTTTGCAAAAAGCTCCCGGGAGCTTGTATATCCATTTTCGGATCTGATCAGCACGTG
TTGACAATTAATCATCGGCATAGTATATCGGCATAGTATAATACGACAAGGTGAGGAACTAAACCATGGC
CAAGCCTTTGTCTCAAGAAGAATCCACCCTCATTGAAAGAGCAACGGCTACAATCAACAGCATCCCCATC
TCTGAAGACTACAGCGTCGCCAGCGCAGCTCTCTCTAGCGACGGCCGCATCTTCACTGGTGTCAATGTAT
ATCATTTTACTGGGGGACCTTGTGCAGAACTCGTGGTGCTGGGCACTGCTGCTGCTGCGGCAGCTGGCAA
CCTGACTTGTATCGTCGCGATCGGAAATGAGAACAGGGGCATCTTGAGCCCCTGCGGACGGTGCCGACAG
GTGCTTCTCGATCTGCATCCTGGGATCAAAGCCATAGTGAAGGACAGTGATGGACAGCCGACGGCAGTTG
GGATTCGTGAATTGCTGCCCTCTGGTTATGTGTGGGAGGGCTAAGCACTTCGTGGCCGAGGAGCAGGACT
GACACGTGCTACGAGATTTCGATTCCACCGCCGCCTTCTATGAAAGGTTGGGCTTCGGAATCGTTTTCCG
GGACGCCGGCTGGATGATCCTCCAGCGCGGGGATCTCATGCTGGAGTTCTTCGCCCACCCCAACTTGTTT
ATTGCAGCTTATAATGGTTACAAATAAAGCAATAGCATCACAAATTTCACAAATAAAGCATTTTTTTCAC
TGCATTCTAGTTGTGGTTTGTCCAAACTCATCAATGTATCTTATCATGTCTGTATACCGTCGACCTCTAG
CTAGAGCTTGGCGTAATCATGGTCATAGCTGTTTCCTGTGTGAAATTGTTATCCGCTCACAATTCCACAC
AACATACGAGCCGGAAGCATAAAGTGTAAAGCCTGGGGTGCCTAATGAGTGAGCTAACTCACATTAATTG
CGTTGCGCTCACTGCCCGCTTTCCAGTCGGGAAACCTGTCGTGCCAGCTGCATTAATGAATCGGCCAACG
CGCGGGGAGAGGCGGTTTGCGTATTGGGCGCTCTTCCGCTTCCTCGCTCACTGACTCGCTGCGCTCGGTC
GTTCGGCTGCGGCGAGCGGTATCAGCTCACTCAAAGGCGGTAATACGGTTATCCACAGAATCAGGGGATA
ACGCAGGAAAGAACATGTGAGCAAAAGGCCAGGAACCGTAAAAAGGCCGCGTTGCTGGCGTTTTTCCATA
GGCTCCGCCCCCCTGACGAGCATCACAAAAATCGACGCTCAAGTCAGAGGTGGCGAAACCCGACAGGACT
ATAAAGATACCAGGCGTTTCCCCCTGGAAGCTCCCTCGTGCGCTCTCCTGTTCCGACCCTGCCGCTTACC
GGATACCTGTCCGCCTTTCTCCCTTCGGGAAGCGTGGCGCTTTCTCATAGCTCACGCTGTAGGTATCTCA
GTTCGGTGTAGGTCGTTCGCTCCAAGCTGGGCTGTGTGCACGAACCCCCCGTTCAGCCCGACCGCTGCGC
CTTATCCGGTAACTATCGTCTTGAGTCCAACCCGGTAAGACACGACTTATCGCCACTGGCAGCAGCCACT
GGTAACAGGATTAGCAGAGCGAGGTATGTAGGCGGTGCTACAGAGTTCTTGAAGTGGTGGCCTAACTACG
GCTACACTAGAAGAACAGTATTTGGTATCTGCGCTCTGCTGAAGCCAGTTACCTTCGGAAAAAGAGTTGG
TAGCTCTTGATCCGGCAAACAAACCACCGCTGGTAGCGGTGGTTTTTTTGTTTGCAAGCAGCAGATTACG
CGCAGAAAAAAAGGATCTCAAGAAGATCCTTTGATCTTTTCTACGGGGTCTGACGCTCAGTGGAACGAAA
ACTCACGTTAAGGGATTTTGGTCATGAGATTATCAAAAAGGATCTTCACCTAGATCCTTTTAAATTAAAA
ATGAAGTTTTAAATCAATCTAAAGTATATATGAGTAAACTTGGTCTGACAGTTACCAATGCTTAATCAGT
GAGGCACCTATCTCAGCGATCTGTCTATTTCGTTCATCCATAGTTGCCTGACTCCCCGTCGTGTAGATAA
CTACGATACGGGAGGGCTTACCATCTGGCCCCAGTGCTGCAATGATACCGCGAGACCCACGCTCACCGGC
TCCAGATTTATCAGCAATAAACCAGCCAGCCGGAAGGGCCGAGCGCAGAAGTGGTCCTGCAACTTTATCC
GCCTCCATCCAGTCTATTAATTGTTGCCGGGAAGCTAGAGTAAGTAGTTCGCCAGTTAATAGTTTGCGCA
ACGTTGTTGCCATTGCTACAGGCATCGTGGTGTCACGCTCGTCGTTTGGTATGGCTTCATTCAGCTCCGG
TTCCCAACGATCAAGGCGAGTTACATGATCCCCCATGTTGTGCAAAAAAGCGGTTAGCTCCTTCGGTCCT
CCGATCGTTGTCAGAAGTAAGTTGGCCGCAGTGTTATCACTCATGGTTATGGCAGCACTGCATAATTCTC
TTACTGTCATGCCATCCGTAAGATGCTTTTCTGTGACTGGTGAGTACTCAACCAAGTCATTCTGAGAATA
GTGTATGCGGCGACCGAGTTGCTCTTGCCCGGCGTCAATACGGGATAATACCGCGCCACATAGCAGAACT
TTAAAAGTGCTCATCATTGGAAAACGTTCTTCGGGGCGAAAACTCTCAAGGATCTTACCGCTGTTGAGAT
CCAGTTCGATGTAACCCACTCGTGCACCCAACTGATCTTCAGCATCTTTTACTTTCACCAGCGTTTCTGG
GTGAGCAAAAACAGGAAGGCAAAATGCCGCAAAAAAGGGAATAAGGGCGACACGGAAATGTTGAATACTC
ATACTCTTCCTTTTTCAATATTATTGAAGCATTTATCAGGGTTATTGTCTCATGAGCGGATACATATTTG
AATGTATTTAGAAAAATAAACAAATAGGGGTTCCGCGCACATTTCCCCGAAAAGTGCCACCTGACGTCGA
CGGATCGGGAGATCTCCCGATCCCCTATGGTGCACTCTCAGTACAATCTGCTCTGATGCCGCATAGTTAA
GCCAGTATCTGCTCCCTGCTTGTGTGTTGGAGGTCGCTGAGTAGTGCGCGAGCAAAATTTAAGCTACAAC
AAGGCAAGGCTTGACCGACAATTGCATGAAGAATCTGCTTAGGGTTAGGCGTTTTGCGCTGCTTCGCGAT
GTACGGGCCAGATATA
Features (pLannotate 1.2.2; 23 found; start..end, strand, type, name):
      7..25      +  enhancer       CMV enhancer (fragment): human cytomegalovirus immediate early enhancer
     50..116     +  CDS            small t antigen (fragment): SV40 (simian virus 40) small t antigen
    123..1301    +  promoter       EF-1α promoter: strong constitutive promoter for human elongation factor EF-1α
   1318..1336    +  promoter       T7 promoter: promoter for bacteriophage T7 RNA polymerase
   1381..2088    +  CDS            mCherry: mCherry is a basic (constitutively fluorescent) red fluorescent protein published in 2004, derived from Discosoma sp.. It is reported to be a very rapidly-maturing monomer with low acid sensitivity.
   2089..3258    +  CDS            TSG101: TS101_HUMAN - Experimental evidence at protein level: Swiss-Prot protein existence level 1. Component of the ESCRT-I complex, a regulator of vesicular trafficking process. Binds to ubiquitinated cargo proteins and is required for the sorting of endocytic ubiquitinated cargos into multivesicular bodies (MVBs). Mediates the association between the ESCRT-0 and ESCRT-I complex. Required for completion of cytokinesis; the function requires CEP55. May be involved in cell growth and differentiation. Acts as a negative growth regulator. Involved in the budding of many viruses through an interaction wi
   3411..3635    +  polyA_signal   bGH poly(A) signal: bovine growth hormone polyadenylation signal
   3639..3660    +  promoter       SV40 promoter (fragment): SV40 enhancer and early promoter
   3681..4109    +  rep_origin     f1 ori (sequence partly withheld): f1 bacteriophage origin of replication; arrow indicates direction of (+) strand synthesis
   4123..4452    +  promoter       SV40 promoter: SV40 enhancer and early promoter
   4500..4547    +  promoter       EM7 promoter: synthetic bacterial promoter&nbsp
   4566..4964    +  CDS            BSD: blasticidin S deaminase; Aspergillus terreus BSD; confers resistance to blasticidin
   4965..4992    +  CDS            BleoR (fragment): antibiotic-binding protein; Sh ble from Streptoalloteichus hindustanus; confers resistance to bleomycin, phleomycin, and Zeocin™
   5002..5127    +  CDS            ble (fragment): BLE_KLEPN - Experimental evidence at protein level: Swiss-Prot protein existence level 1. Binding protein with a strong affinity to the bleomycin family of antibiotics. Binds to CL990; an antimitotic-antibiotic compound. From Klebsiella pneumoniae.
   5122..5243    +  polyA_signal   SV40 poly(A) signal: SV40 polyadenylation signal
   5316..5332    -  protein_bind   lac operator: The lac repressor binds to the lac operator to inhibit transcription in E. coli. This inhibition can be relieved by adding lactose or isopropyl-β-D-thiogalactopyranoside (IPTG). lac repressor encoded by lacI
   5340..5370    -  promoter       lac promoter: promoter for the E. coli lac operon
   5385..5406    -  protein_bind   CAP binding site: CAP binding activates transcription in the presence of cAMP. E. coli catabolite activator protein
   5419..5511    -  CDS            lacI (fragment): lac repressor; lacI; The lac repressor binds to the lac operator to inhibit transcription in E. coli. This inhibition can be relieved by adding lactose or isopropyl-β-D-thiogalactopyranoside (IPTG).
   5683..6271    -  rep_origin     ori: high-copy-number ColE1/pMB1/pBR322/pUC origin of replication
   6442..7302    -  CDS            AmpR: β-lactamase; bla; confers resistance to ampicillin, carbenicillin, and related antibiotics
   7303..7407    -  promoter       AmpR promoter: bla
   7466..7518    -  misc_feature   bom (fragment): basis of mobility region from pBR322
