[The description below was written by a language model from this plasmid's Addgene catalogue record and pLannotate feature annotations shown in this document.]
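Description:
pEF6.mCherry-TSG101 is a mammalian expression plasmid built on the commercial pEF6 backbone, with a total size of 7,666 bp. It is maintained in E. coli through a high-copy ColE1/pUC-type origin and an ampicillin resistance gene (β-lactamase under its own promoter), and it also carries an f1 origin for single-stranded DNA production. For selection in mammalian cells, the backbone provides a blasticidin S deaminase (BSD) gene under tandem SV40 early and EM7 promoters, so the marker can be expressed in both mammalian and bacterial hosts, followed by an SV40 polyadenylation signal. The short CMV enhancer, small t antigen, bleomycin-resistance, lacI and bom fragments called in the annotation appear to be partial matches or backbone remnants rather than functional parts.

The payload is human TSG101 fused at its N terminus to the monomeric red fluorescent protein mCherry. The two coding sequences are annotated as directly adjacent, forming a single open reading frame cloned between BamHI and EcoRI sites. Expression is driven by the strong constitutive human EF-1α promoter and terminated by the bovine growth hormone polyadenylation signal. A T7 promoter sits just upstream of the fusion and serves as a sequencing primer site. The depositor notes a Y82H substitution in the TSG101 coding region that is not expected to affect function.

TSG101 is an ESCRT-I component involved in sorting ubiquitinated cargo into multivesicular bodies, in cytokinesis and in viral budding. The associated publication concerns TSG101 recruitment to the plasma membrane during formation of arrestin domain-containing protein 1-mediated microvesicles, which fits use of this construct for fluorescence imaging of TSG101 localization in transfected cells. The depositor and sequencing-derived records show the same features, differing only in their start coordinate.
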