Addgene plasmid #38318: pEF6.mCherry-TSG101
Depositing lab: Quan Lu. Depositing organization: Harvard School of Public Health. Publication: Formation and release of arrestin domain-containing protein 1-mediated microvesicles (ARMMs) at plasma membrane by recruitment of TSG101 protein. Nabhan JF, Hu R, Oh RS, Cohen SN, Lu Q. Proc Natl Acad Sci U S A. 2012 Mar 13;109(11):4146-51. Epub 2012 Feb 6. 10.1073/pnas.1200448109 PubMed 22315426.
Backbone
  Vector backbone: pEF6
  Backbone manufacturer: Invitrogen
  Backbone size w/o insert (bp): 5780
  Total vector size (bp): 7666
  Vector type: Mammalian Expression
Growth in bacteria
  Bacterial resistance: Ampicillin, 100 μg/mL
  Growth temperature: 37°C
  Growth strain: DH5alpha
  Copy number: High Copy
Gene/Insert
  Gene/Insert name: TSG101
  Species: H. sapiens (human)
  Insert size (bp): 1881
  GenBank ID: NM_006292.3
  Entrez Gene: TSG101 (a.k.a. TSG10, VPS23)
  Promoter: EF1
  Tag / fusion protein: mCherry (N terminal on insert)
  Cloning method: Restriction Enzyme; 5′ cloning site BamHI (not destroyed); 3′ cloning site EcoRI (not destroyed)
  Sequencing primers: 5′ T7; 3′ BGHRev
Terms and licenses: Academic/Nonprofit Terms; Industry Terms: Not Available to Industry
Depositor comments: Please note that there is a mutation in the TSG101 ORF, Y82H. This mutation should not affect plasmid function.
How to cite: pEF6.mCherry-TSG101 was a gift from Quan Lu (Addgene plasmid # 38318 ; http://n2t.net/addgene:38318 ; RRID:Addgene_38318)
