>Addgene plasmid #38318 | pEF6.mCherry-TSG101 | addgene partial sequence | sequence record 50578 | mCherry-F 5'-ccccgtaatgcagaagaaga-3'
GGCGCCCTGAAGGGCGAGATCAAGCAGAGGCTGAAGCTGAAGGACGGCGGCCACTACGACGCTGAGGTCA
AGACCACCTACAAGGCCAAGAAGCCCGTGCAGCTGCCCGGCGCCTACAACGTCAACATCAAGTTGGACAT
CACCTCCCACAACGAGGACTACACCATCGTGGAACAGTACGAACGCGCCGAGGGCCGCCACTCCACCGGC
GGCATGGACGAGCTGTACAAGATGGCGGTGTCGGAGAGCCAGCTCAAGAAAATGGTGTCCAAGTACAAAT
ACAGAGACCTAACTGTACGTGAAACTGTCAATGTTATTACTCTATACAAAGATCTCAAACCTGTTTTGGA
TTCATATGTTTTTAACGATGGCAGTTCCAGGGAACTAATGAACCTCACTGGAACAATCCCTGTGCCTTAT
AGAGGTAATACATACAATATTCCAATATGCCTATGGCTACTGGACACATACCCACATAATCCCCCTATCT
GTTTTGTTAAGCCTACTAGTTCAATGACTATTAAAACAGGAAAGCATGTTGATGCAAATGGGAAGATATA
TCTTCCTTATCTACATGAATGGAAACACCCACAGTCAGACTTGTTGGGGCTTATTCAGGTCATGATTGTG
GTATTTGGAGATGAACCTCCAGTCTTCTCTCGTCCTATTTCGGCATCCTATCCGCCATACCAGGCAACGG
GGCCACCAAATACTTCCTACATGCCAGGCATGCCAGGTGGAATCTCTCCATACCCATCCGGATACCCTCC
CAATCCCAGTGGTTACCCAGGCTGTCCTTACCCACCTGGTGGTCCATATC
